>Addgene plasmid #187614 | AAV-Ef1a-CreN-InteinN | addgene full sequence | sequence record 458131 | Addgene Long Read Sequencing Result
CCTGCAGGCAGCTGCGCGCTCGCTCGCTCACTGAGGCCGCCCGGGCGTCGGGCGACCTTTGGTCGCCCGG
CCTCAGTGAGCGAGCGAGCGCGCAGAGAGGGAGTGGCCAACTCCATCACTAGGGGTTCCTGCGGCCGCAC
GCGTAAGCTTTGCAAAGATGGATAAAGTTTTAAACAGAGAGGAATCTTTGCAGCTAATGGACCTTCTAGG
TCTTGAAAGGAGTGGGAATTGGCTCCGGTGCCCGTCAGTGGGCAGAGCGCACATCGCCCACAGTCCCCGA
GAAGTTGGGGGGAGGGGTCGGCAATTGAACCGGTGCCTAGAGAAGGTGGCGCGGGGTAAACTGGGAAAGT
GATGTCGTGTACTGGCTCCGCCTTTTTCCCGAGGGTGGGGGAGAACCGTATATAAGTGCAGTAGTCGCCG
TGAACGTTCTTTTTCGCAACGGGTTTGCCGCCAGAACACAGGTAAGTGCCGTGTGTGGTTCCCGCGGGCC
TGGCCTCTTTACGGGTTATGGCCCTTGCGTGCCTTGAATTACTTCCACCTGGCTGCAGTACGTGATTCTT
GATCCCGAGCTTCGGGTTGGAAGTGGGTGGGAGAGTTCGAGGCCTTGCGCTTAAGGAGCCCCTTCGCCTC
GTGCTTGAGTTGAGGCCTGGCCTGGGCGCTGGGGCCGCCGCGTGCGAATCTGGTGGCACCTTCGCGCCTG
TCTCGCTGCTTTCGATAAGTCTCTAGCCATTTAAAATTTTTGATGACCTGCTGCGACGCTTTTTTTCTGG
CAAGATAGTCTTGTAAATGCGGGCCAAGATCTGCACACTGGTATTTCGGTTTTTGGGGCCGCGGGCGGCG
ACGGGGCCCGTGCGTCCCAGCGCACATGTTCGGCGAGGCGGGGCCTGCGAGCGCGGCCACCGAGAATCGG
ACGGGGGTAGTCTCAAGCTGGCCGGCCTGCTCTGGTGCCTGGCCTCGCGCCGCCGTGTATCGCCCCGCCC
TGGGCGGCAAGGCTGGCCCGGTCGGCACCAGTTGCGTGAGCGGAAAGATGGCCGCTTCCCGGCCCTGCTG
CAGGGAGCTCAAAATGGAGGACGCGGCGCTCGGGAGAGCGGGCGGGTGAGTCACCCACACAAAGGAAAAG
GGCCTTTCCGTCCTCAGCCGTCGCTTCATGTGACTCCACGGAGTACCGGGCGCCGTCCAGGCACCTCGAT
TAGTTCTCGAGCTTTTGGAGTACGTCGTCTTTAGGTTGGGGGGAGGGGTTTTATGCGATGGAGTTTCCCC
ACACTGAGTGGGTGGAGACTGAAGTTAGGCCAGCTTGGCACTTGATGTAATTCTCCTTGGAATTTGCCCT
TTTTGAGTTTGGATCTTGGTTCATTCTCAAGCCTCAGACAGTGGTTCAAAGTTTTTTTCTTCCATTTCAG
GTGTCGTGAGGTACCGGATCATGACGAGTGATGAGGTTCGCAAGAACCTGATGGACATGTTCAGGGATCG
CCAGGCGTTTTCTGAGCATACCTGGAAAATGCTTCTGTCCGTTTGCCGGTCGTGGGCGGCATGGTGCAAG
TTGAATAAATTTGCGGAATATTGCCTCAGTTTTGGCACCGAAATTTTAACCGTTGAGTACGGCCCATTGC
CCATTGGCAAAATTGTGAGTGAAGAAATTAATTGTTCTGTGTACAGTGTTGATCCAGAAGGGAGAGTTTA
CACCCAGGCGATCGCCCAATGGCATGACCGGGGAGAGCAGGAAGTATTGGAATATGAATTGGAAGATGGT
TCAGTAATCCGAGCTACCTCTGACCACCGCTTTTTAACCACCGATTATCAACTGTTGGCGATCGAAGAAA
TTTTTGCTAGGCAACTGGACTTGTTGACTTTAGAAAATATTAAGCAAACTGAAGAAGCTCTTGACAACCA
TCGTCTTCCCTTTCCATTACTTGACGCTGGGACAATTAAATAAGAATTCGATATCAAGCTTATCGATAAT
CAACCTCTGGATTACAAAATTTGTGAAAGATTGACTGGTATTCTTAACTATGTTGCTCCTTTTACGCTAT
GTGGATACGCTGCTTTAATGCCTTTGTATCATGCTATTGCTTCCCGTATGGCTTTCATTTTCTCCTCCTT
GTATAAATCCTGGTTGCTGTCTCTTTATGAGGAGTTGTGGCCCGTTGTCAGGCAACGTGGCGTGGTGTGC
ACTGTGTTTGCTGACGCAACCCCCACTGGTTGGGGCATTGCCACCACCTGTCAGCTCCTTTCCGGGACTT
TCGCTTTCCCCCTCCCTATTGCCACGGCGGAACTCATCGCCGCCTGCCTTGCCCGCTGCTGGACAGGGGC
TCGGCTGTTGGGCACTGACAATTCCGTGGTGTTGTCGGGGAAATCATCGTCCTTTCCTTGGCTGCTCGCC
TATGTTGCCACCTGGATTCTGCGCGGGACGTCCTTCTGCTACGTCCCTTCGGCCCTCAATCCAGCGGACC
TTCCTTCCCGCGGCCTGCTGCCGGCTCTGCGGCCTCTTCCGCGTCTTCGCCTTCGCCCTCAGACGAGTCG
GATCTCCCTTTGGGCCGCCTCCCCGCATCGATACCGAGCGCTGCTCGAGAGATCTACGGGTGGCATCCCT
GTGACCCCTCCCCAGTGCCTCTCCTGGCCCTGGAAGTTGCCACTCCAGTGCCCACCAGCCTTGTCCTAAT
AAAATTAAGTTGCATCATTTTGTCTGACTAGGTGTCCTTCTATAATATTATGGGGTGGAGGGGGGTGGTA
TGGAGCAAGGGGCAAGTTGGGAAGACAACCTGTAGGGCCTGCGGGGTCTATTGGGAACCAAGCTGGAGTG
CAGTGGCACAATCTTGGCTCACTGCAATCTCCGCCTCCTGGGTTCAAGCGATTCTCCTGCCTCAGCCTCC
CGAGTTGTTGGGATTCCAGGCATGCATGACCAGGCTCAGCTAATTTTTGTTTTTTTGGTAGAGACGGGGT
TTCACCATATTGGCCAGGCTGGTCTCCAACTCCTAATCTCAGGTGATCTACCCACCTTGGCCTCCCAAAT
TGCTGGGATTACAGGCGTGAACCACTGCTCCCTTCCCTGTCCTTCTGATTTTGTAGGTAACCACGTGCGG
ACCGAGCGGCCGCAGGAACCCCTAGTGATGGAGTTGGCCACTCCCTCTCTGCGCGCTCGCTCGCTCACTG
AGGCCGGGCGACCAAAGGTCGCCCGACGCCCGGGCTTTGCCCGGGCGGCCTCAGTGAGCGAGCGAGCGCG
CAGCTGCCTGCAGGGGCGCCTGATGCGGTATTTTCTCCTTACGCATCTGTGCGGTATTTCACACCGCATA
[95 nt withheld, positions 3291-3385]
T
[46 nt withheld, positions 3387-3432]
C
[141 nt withheld, positions 3434-3574]
CCTTTGACGTTGGAGTCCACGTTCTTT
[37 nt withheld, positions 3602-3638]
ACTCTATCTCGGGCTATTCTTTTGATTTATAAGGGATTTTGCCGATTTCGGTCTATTGGTTAAAAAATGA
GCTGATTTAACAAAAATTTAACGCGAATTTTAACAAAATATTAACGTTTACAATTTTATGGTGCACTCTC
AGTACAATCTGCTCTGATGCCGCATAGTTAAGCCAGCCCCGACACCCGCCAACACCCGCTGACGCGCCCT
GACGGGCTTGTCTGCTCCCGGCATCCGCTTACAGACAAGCTGTGACCGTCTCCGGGAGCTGCATGTGTCA
GAGGTTTTCACCGTCATCACCGAAACGCGCGAGACGAAAGGGCCTCGTGATACGCCTATTTTTATAGGTT
AATGTCATGATAATAATGGTTTCTTAGACGTCAGGTGGCACTTTTCGGGGAAATGTGCGCGGAACCCCTA
TTTGTTTATTTTTCTAAATACATTCAAATATGTATCCGCTCATGAGACAATAACCCTGATAAATGCTTCA
ATAATATTGAAAAAGGAAGAGTATGAGTATTCAACATTTCCGTGTCGCCCTTATTCCCTTTTTTGCGGCA
TTTTGCCTTCCTGTTTTTGCTCACCCAGAAACGCTGGTGAAAGTAAAAGATGCTGAAGATCAGTTGGGTG
CACGAGTGGGTTACATCGAACTGGATCTCAACAGCGGTAAGATCCTTGAGAGTTTTCGCCCCGAAGAACG
TTTTCCAATGATGAGCACTTTTAAAGTTCTGCTATGTGGCGCGGTATTATCCCGTATTGACGCCGGGCAA
GAGCAACTCGGTCGCCGCATACACTATTCTCAGAATGACTTGGTTGAGTACTCACCAGTCACAGAAAAGC
ATCTTACGGATGGCATGACAGTAAGAGAATTATGCAGTGCTGCCATAACCATGAGTGATAACACTGCGGC
CAACTTACTTCTGACAACGATCGGAGGACCGAAGGAGCTAACCGCTTTTTTGCACAACATGGGGGATCAT
GTAACTCGCCTTGATCGTTGGGAACCGGAGCTGAATGAAGCCATACCAAACGACGAGCGTGACACCACGA
TGCCTGTAGCAATGGCAACAACGTTGCGCAAACTATTAACTGGCGAACTACTTACTCTAGCTTCCCGGCA
ACAATTAATAGACTGGATGGAGGCGGATAAAGTTGCAGGACCACTTCTGCGCTCGGCCCTTCCGGCTGGC
TGGTTTATTGCTGATAAATCTGGAGCCGGTGAGCGTGGGTCTCGCGGTATCATTGCAGCACTGGGGCCAG
ATGGTAAGCCCTCCCGTATCGTAGTTATCTACACGACGGGGAGTCAGGCAACTATGGATGAACGAAATAG
ACAGATCGCTGAGATAGGTGCCTCACTGATTAAGCATTGGTAACTGTCAGACCAAGTTTACTCATATATA
CTTTAGATTGATTTAAAACTTCATTTTTAATTTAAAAGGATCTAGGTGAAGATCCTTTTTGATAATCTCA
TGACCAAAATCCCTTAACGTGAGTTTTCGTTCCACTGAGCGTCAGACCCCGTAGAAAAGATCAAAGGATC
TTCTTGAGATCCTTTTTTTCTGCGCGTAATCTGCTGCTTGCAAACAAAAAAACCACCGCTACCAGCGGTG
GTTTGTTTGCCGGATCAAGAGCTACCAACTCTTTTTCCGAAGGTAACTGGCTTCAGCAGAGCGCAGATAC
CAAATACTGTTCTTCTAGTGTAGCCGTAGTTAGGCCACCACTTCAAGAACTCTGTAGCACCGCCTACATA
CCTCGCTCTGCTAATCCTGTTACCAGTGGCTGCTGCCAGTGGCGATAAGTCGTGTCTTACCGGGTTGGAC
TCAAGACGATAGTTACCGGATAAGGCGCAGCGGTCGGGCTGAACGGGGGGTTCGTGCACACAGCCCAGCT
TGGAGCGAACGACCTACACCGAACTGAGATACCTACAGCGTGAGCTATGAGAAAGCGCCACGCTTCCCGA
AGGGAGAAAGGCGGACAGGTATCCGGTAAGCGGCAGGGTCGGAACAGGAGAGCGCACGAGGGAGCTTCCA
GGGGGAAACGCCTGGTATCTTTATAGTCCTGTCGGGTTTCGCCACCTCTGACTTGAGCGTCGATTTTTGT
GATGCTCGTCAGGGGGGCGGAGCCTATGGAAAAACGCCAGCAACGCGGCCTTTTTACGGTTCCTGGCCTT
TTGCTGGCCTTTTGCTCACATGT
Features (pLannotate 1.2.2; 17 found; start..end, strand, type, name):
     12..39      +  repeat_region  AAV2 ITR (fragment): inverted terminal repeat of adeno-associated virus serotype 2 inverted
     68..95      +  repeat_region  AAV2 ITR (fragment): inverted terminal repeat of adeno-associated virus serotype 2 inverted
    158..224     +  CDS            small t antigen (fragment): SV40 (simian virus 40) small t antigen
    231..1409    +  promoter       EF-1α promoter: strong constitutive promoter for human elongation factor EF-1α
   1424..1548    +  CDS            Cre (fragment): site-specific recombinase Cre is a site-specific recombinase from bacteriophage P1. Recombination occurs at loxP sequences.
   1547..1930    +  CDS            dnaE-N (fragment): DPO3A_SYNY3 - Experimental evidence at protein level: Swiss-Prot protein existence level 1. DNA polymerase III is a complex, multichain enzyme responsible for most of the replicative synthesis in bacteria. This DNA polymerase also exhibits 3' to 5' exonuclease activity. The alpha chain is the DNA polymerase (By similarity). From Synechocystis sp. (strain PCC 6803 / Kazusa).
   1934..1958    +  misc_feature   MCS (fragment): pBluescript multiple cloning site
   1958..2546    +  misc_feature   WPRE: woodchuck hepatitis virus posttranscriptional regulatory element
   2578..3054    +  polyA_signal   hGH poly(A) signal: human growth hormone polyadenylation signal
   3094..3234    +  repeat_region  AAV2 ITR: inverted terminal repeat of adeno-associated virus serotype 2 inverted
   3239..3290    -  misc_feature   bom (fragment): basis of mobility region from pBR322
   3309..3764    +  rep_origin     f1 ori (sequence partly withheld): f1 bacteriophage origin of replication; arrow indicates direction of (+) strand synthesis
   3765..3814    -  misc_feature   bom (fragment): basis of mobility region from pBR322
   3916..3951    -  CDS            rop (fragment): Rop protein, which maintains plasmids at low copy number; rop
   4046..4150    +  promoter       AmpR promoter: bla
   4151..5011    +  CDS            AmpR: β-lactamase; bla; confers resistance to ampicillin, carbenicillin, and related antibiotics
   5182..5770    +  rep_origin     ori: high-copy-number ColE1/pMB1/pBR322/pUC origin of replication
