>Addgene plasmid #187614 | AAV-Ef1a-CreN-InteinN | analyzer sequence | sequence record 364083
CCTGCAGGCAGCTGCGCGCTCGCTCGCTCACTGAGGCCGCCCGGGCAAAGCCCGGGCGTCGGGCGACCTT
TGGTCGCCCGGCCTCAGTGAGCGAGCGAGCGCGCAGAGAGGGAGTGGCCAACTCCATCACTAGGGGTTCC
TGCGGCCGCACGCGTAAGCTTTGCAAAGATGGATAAAGTTTTAAACAGAGAGGAATCTTTGCAGCTAATG
GACCTTCTAGGTCTTGAAAGGAGTGGGAATTGGCTCCGGTGCCCGTCAGTGGGCAGAGCGCACATCGCCC
ACAGTCCCCGAGAAGTTGGGGGGAGGGGTCGGCAATTGAACCGGTGCCTAGAGAAGGTGGCGCGGGGTAA
ACTGGGAAAGTGATGTCGTGTACTGGCTCCGCCTTTTTCCCGAGGGTGGGGGAGAACCGTATATAAGTGC
AGTAGTCGCCGTGAACGTTCTTTTTCGCAACGGGTTTGCCGCCAGAACACAGGTAAGTGCCGTGTGTGGT
TCCCGCGGGCCTGGCCTCTTTACGGGTTATGGCCCTTGCGTGCCTTGAATTACTTCCACTGGCTGCAGTA
CGTGATTCTTGATCCCGAGCTTCGGGTTGGAAGTGGGTGGGAGAGTTCGAGGCCTTGCGCTTAAGGAGCC
CCTTCGCCTCGTGCTTGAGTTGAGGCCTGGCCTGGGCGCTGGGGCCGCCGCGTGCGAATCTGGTGGCACC
TTCGCGCCTGTCTCGCTGCTTTCGATAAGTCTCTAGCCATTTAAAATTTTTGATGACCTGCTGCGACGCT
TTTTTTCTGGCAAGATAGTCTTGTAAATGCGGGCCAAGATCTGCACACTGGTATTTCGGTTTTTGGGGCC
GCGGGCGGCGACGGGGCCCGTGCGTCCCAGCGCACATGTTCGGCGAGGCGGGGCCTGCGAGCGCGGCCAC
CGAGAATCGGACGGGGGTAGTCTCAAGCTGGCCGGCCTGCTCTGGTGCCTGGCCTCGCGCCGCCGTGTAT
CGCCCCGCCCTGGGCGGCAAGGCTGGCCCGGTCGGCACCAGTTGCGTGAGCGGAAAGATGGCCGCTTCCC
GGCCCTGCTGCAGGGAGCTCAAAATGGAGGACGCGGCGCTCGGGAGAGCGGGCGGGTGAGTCACCCACAC
AAAGGAAAAGGGCCTTTCCGTCCTCAGCCGTCGCTTCATGTGACTCCACGGAGTACCGGGCGCCGTCCAG
GCACCTCGATTAGTTCTCGAGCTTTTGGAGTACGTCGTCTTTAGGTTGGGGGGAGGGGTTTTATGCGATG
GAGTTTCCCCACACTGAGTGGGTGGAGACTGAAGTTAGGCCAGCTTGGCACTTGATGTAATTCTCCTTGG
AATTTGCCCTTTTTGAGTTTGGATCTTGGTTCATTCTCAAGCCTCAGACAGTGGTTCAAAGTTTTTTTCT
TCCATTTCAGGTGTCGTGAGGTACCGGATCATGACGAGTGATGAGGTTCGCAAGAACCTGATGGACATGT
TCAGGGATCGCCAGGCGTTTTCTGAGCATACCTGGAAAATGCTTCTGTCCGTTTGCCGGTCGTGGGCGGC
ATGGTGCAAGTTGAATAAATTTGCGGAATATTGCCTCAGTTTTGGCACCGAAATTTTAACCGTTGAGTAC
GGCCCATTGCCCATTGGCAAAATTGTGAGTGAAGAAATTAATTGTTCTGTGTACAGTGTTGATCCAGAAG
GGAGAGTTTACACCCAGGCGATCGCCCAATGGCATGACCGGGGAGAGCAGGAAGTATTGGAATATGAATT
GGAAGATGGTTCAGTAATCCGAGCTACCTCTGACCACCGCTTTTTAACCACCGATTATCAACTGTTGGCG
ATCGAAGAAATTTTTGCTAGGCAACTGGACTTGTTGACTTTAGAAAATATTAAGCAAACTGAAGAAGCTC
TTGACAACCATCGTCTTCCCTTTCCATTACTTGACGCTGGGACAATTAAATAAGAATTCGATATCAAGCT
TATCGATAATCAACCTCTGGATTACAAAATTTGTGAAAGATTGACTGGTATTCTTAACTATGTTGCTCCT
TTTACGCTATGTGGATACGCTGCTTTAATGCCTTTGTATCATGCTATTGCTTCCCGTATGGCTTTCATTT
TCTCCTCCTTGTATAAATCCTGGTTGCTGTCTCTTTATGAGGAGTTGTGGCCCGTTGTCAGGCAACGTGG
CGTGGTGTGCACTGTGTTTGCTGACGCAACCCCCACTGGTTGGGGCATTGCCACCACCTGTCAGCTCCTT
TCCGGGACTTTCGCTTTCCCCCTCCCTATTGCCACGGCGGAACTCATCGCCGCCTGCCTTGCCCGCTGCT
GGACAGGGGCTCGGCTGTTGGGCACTGACAATTCCGTGGTGTTGTCGGGGAAATCATCGTCCTTTCCTTG
GCTGCTCGCCTATGTTGCCACCTGGATTCTGCGCGGGACGTCCTTCTGCTACGTCCCTTCGGCCCTCAAT
CCAGCGGACCTTCCTTCCCGCGGCCTGCTGCCGGCTCTGCGGCCTCTTCCGCGTCTTCGCCTTCGCCCTC
AGACGAGTCGGATCTCCCTTTGGGCCGCCTCCCCGCATCGATACCGAGCGCTGCTCGAGAGATCTACGGG
TGGCATCCCTGTGACCCCTCCCCAGTGCCTCTCCTGGCCCTGGAAGTTGCCACTCCAGTGCCCACCAGCC
TTGTCCTAATAAAATTAAGTTGCATCATTTTGTCTGACTAGGTGTCCTTCTATAATATTATGGGGTGGAG
GGGGGTGGTATGGAGCAAGGGGCAAGTTGGGAAGACAACCTGTAGGGCCTGCGGGGTCTATTGGGAACCA
AGCTGGAGTGCAGTGGCACAATCTTGGCTCACTGCAATCTCCGCCTCCTGGGTTCAAGCGATTCTCCTGC
CTCAGCCTCCCGAGTTGTTGGGATTCCAGGCATGCATGACCAGGCTCAGCTAATTTTTGTTTTTTTGGTA
GAGACGGGGTTTCACCATATTGGCCAGGCTGGTCTCCAACTCCTAATCTCAGGTGATCTACCCACCTTGG
CCTCCCAAATTGCTGGGATTACAGGCGTGAACCACTGCTCCCTTCCCTGTCCTTCTGATTTTGTAGGTAA
CCACGTGCGGACCGAGCGGCCGCAGGAACCCCTAGTGATGGAGTTGGCCACTCCCTCTCTGCGCGCTCGC
TCGCTCACTGAGGCCGGGCGACCAAAGGTCGCCCGACGCCCGGGCTTTGCCCGGGCGGCCTCAGTGAGCG
AGCGAGCGCGCAGCTGCCTGCAGGGGCGCCTGATGCGGTATTTTCTCCTTACGCATCTGTGCGGTATTTC
ACACCGCATA
[142 nt withheld, positions 3301-3442]
C
[141 nt withheld, positions 3444-3584]
CCTTTGACGTTGGAGTCCACGTTCTTT
[37 nt withheld, positions 3612-3648]
ACCCTATCTCGGGCTATTCTTTTGATTTATAAGGGATTTTGCCGATTTCGGCCTATTGGTTAAAAAATGA
GCTGATTTAACAAAAATTTAACGCGAATTTTAACAAAATATTAACGTTTACAATTTTATGGTGCACTCTC
AGTACAATCTGCTCTGATGCCGCATAGTTAAGCCAGCCCCGACACCCGCCAACACCCGCTGACGCGCCCT
GACGGGCTTGTCTGCTCCCGGCATCCGCTTACAGACAAGCTGTGACCGTCTCCGGGAGCTGCATGTGTCA
GAGGTTTTCACCGTCATCACCGAAACGCGCGAGACGAAAGGGCCTCGTGATACGCCTATTTTTATAGGTT
AATGTCATGATAATAATGGTTTCTTAGACGTCAGGTGGCACTTTTCGGGGAAATGTGCGCGGAACCCCTA
TTTGTTTATTTTTCTAAATACATTCAAATATGTATCCGCTCATGAGACAATAACCCTGATAAATGCTTCA
ATAATATTGAAAAAGGAAGAGTATGAGTATTCAACATTTCCGTGTCGCCCTTATTCCCTTTTTTGCGGCA
TTTTGCCTTCCTGTTTTTGCTCACCCAGAAACGCTGGTGAAAGTAAAAGATGCTGAAGATCAGTTGGGTG
CACGAGTGGGTTACATCGAACTGGATCTCAACAGCGGTAAGATCCTTGAGAGTTTTCGCCCCGAAGAACG
TTTTCCAATGATGAGCACTTTTAAAGTTCTGCTATGTGGCGCGGTATTATCCCGTATTGACGCCGGGCAA
GAGCAACTCGGTCGCCGCATACACTATTCTCAGAATGACTTGGTTGAGTACTCACCAGTCACAGAAAAGC
ATCTTACGGATGGCATGACAGTAAGAGAATTATGCAGTGCTGCCATAACCATGAGTGATAACACTGCGGC
CAACTTACTTCTGACAACGATCGGAGGACCGAAGGAGCTAACCGCTTTTTTGCACAACATGGGGGATCAT
GTAACTCGCCTTGATCGTTGGGAACCGGAGCTGAATGAAGCCATACCAAACGACGAGCGTGACACCACGA
TGCCTGTAGCAATGGCAACAACGTTGCGCAAACTATTAACTGGCGAACTACTTACTCTAGCTTCCCGGCA
ACAATTAATAGACTGGATGGAGGCGGATAAAGTTGCAGGACCACTTCTGCGCTCGGCCCTTCCGGCTGGC
TGGTTTATTGCTGATAAATCTGGAGCCGGTGAGCGTGGGTCTCGCGGTATCATTGCAGCACTGGGGCCAG
ATGGTAAGCCCTCCCGTATCGTAGTTATCTACACGACGGGGAGTCAGGCAACTATGGATGAACGAAATAG
ACAGATCGCTGAGATAGGTGCCTCACTGATTAAGCATTGGTAACTGTCAGACCAAGTTTACTCATATATA
CTTTAGATTGATTTAAAACTTCATTTTTAATTTAAAAGGATCTAGGTGAAGATCCTTTTTGATAATCTCA
TGACCAAAATCCCTTAACGTGAGTTTTCGTTCCACTGAGCGTCAGACCCCGTAGAAAAGATCAAAGGATC
TTCTTGAGATCCTTTTTTTCTGCGCGTAATCTGCTGCTTGCAAACAAAAAAACCACCGCTACCAGCGGTG
GTTTGTTTGCCGGATCAAGAGCTACCAACTCTTTTTCCGAAGGTAACTGGCTTCAGCAGAGCGCAGATAC
CAAATACTGTCCTTCTAGTGTAGCCGTAGTTAGGCCACCACTTCAAGAACTCTGTAGCACCGCCTACATA
CCTCGCTCTGCTAATCCTGTTACCAGTGGCTGCTGCCAGTGGCGATAAGTCGTGTCTTACCGGGTTGGAC
TCAAGACGATAGTTACCGGATAAGGCGCAGCGGTCGGGCTGAACGGGGGGTTCGTGCACACAGCCCAGCT
TGGAGCGAACGACCTACACCGAACTGAGATACCTACAGCGTGAGCTATGAGAAAGCGCCACGCTTCCCGA
AGGGAGAAAGGCGGACAGGTATCCGGTAAGCGGCAGGGTCGGAACAGGAGAGCGCACGAGGGAGCTTCCA
GGGGGAAACGCCTGGTATCTTTATAGTCCTGTCGGGTTTCGCCACCTCTGACTTGAGCGTCGATTTTTGT
GATGCTCGTCAGGGGGGCGGAGCCTATGGAAAAACGCCAGCAACGCGGCCTTTTTACGGTTCCTGGCCTT
TTGCTGGCCTTTTGCTCACATGT
Features (pLannotate 1.2.2; 18 found; start..end, strand, type, name):
      1..141     -  repeat_region  AAV2 ITR: inverted terminal repeat of adeno-associated virus serotype 2 inverted
    169..235     +  CDS            small t antigen (fragment): SV40 (simian virus 40) small t antigen
    261..472     +  promoter       EF-1α core promoter: core promoter for human elongation factor EF-1α
    473..581     +  intron         EF-1α intron A (fragment): intron upstream of the start codon of human EF-1α
   1207..1410    +  intron         EF-1α intron A: truncated intron upstream of the start codon of human EF-1α
   1434..1558    +  CDS            Cre (fragment): site-specific recombinase Cre is a site-specific recombinase from bacteriophage P1. Recombination occurs at loxP sequences.
   1557..1940    +  CDS            dnaE-N (fragment): DPO3A_SYNY3 - Experimental evidence at protein level: Swiss-Prot protein existence level 1. DNA polymerase III is a complex, multichain enzyme responsible for most of the replicative synthesis in bacteria. This DNA polymerase also exhibits 3' to 5' exonuclease activity. The alpha chain is the DNA polymerase (By similarity). From Synechocystis sp. (strain PCC 6803 / Kazusa).
   1944..1968    +  misc_feature   MCS (fragment): pBluescript multiple cloning site
   1968..2556    +  misc_feature   WPRE: woodchuck hepatitis virus posttranscriptional regulatory element
   2588..3064    +  polyA_signal   hGH poly(A) signal: human growth hormone polyadenylation signal
   3104..3244    +  repeat_region  AAV2 ITR: inverted terminal repeat of adeno-associated virus serotype 2 inverted
   3249..3300    -  misc_feature   bom (fragment): basis of mobility region from pBR322
   3319..3699    +  rep_origin     M13 ori (sequence partly withheld): M13 bacteriophage origin of replication; arrow indicates direction of (+) strand synthesis
   3775..3824    -  misc_feature   bom (fragment): basis of mobility region from pBR322
   3926..3961    -  CDS            rop (fragment): Rop protein, which maintains plasmids at low copy number; rop
   4056..4160    +  promoter       AmpR promoter: bla
   4161..5021    +  CDS            AmpR: β-lactamase; bla; confers resistance to ampicillin, carbenicillin, and related antibiotics
   5192..5780    +  rep_origin     ori: high-copy-number ColE1/pMB1/pBR322/pUC origin of replication
