>Addgene plasmid #187614 | AAV-Ef1a-CreN-InteinN Sequencing Result | analyzer sequence | sequence record 367453
CCTGCAGGCAGCTGCGCGCTCGCTCGCTCACTGAGGCCGCCCGGGCGTCGGGCGACCTTTGGTCGCCCGG
CCTCAGTGAGCGAGCGAGCGCGCAGAGAGGGAGTGGCCAACTCCATCACTAGGGGTTCCTGCGGCCGCAC
GCGTAAGCTTTGCAAAGATGGATAAAGTTTTAAACAGAGAGGAATCTTTGCAGCTAATGGACCTTCTAGG
TCTTGAAAGGAGTGGGAATTGGCTCCGGTGCCCGTCAGTGGGCAGAGCGCACATCGCCCACAGTCCCCGA
GAAGTTGGGGGGAGGGGTCGGCAATTGAACCGGTGCCTAGAGAAGGTGGCGCGGGGTAAACTGGGAAAGT
GATGTCGTGTACTGGCTCCGCCTTTTTCCCGAGGGTGGGGGAGAACCGTATATAAGTGCAGTAGTCGCCG
TGAACGTTCTTTTTCGCAACGGGTTTGCCGCCAGAACACAGGTAAGTGCCGTGTGTGGTTCCCGCGGGCC
TGGCCTCTTTACGGGTTATGGCCCTTGCGTGCCTTGAATTACTTCCACCTGGCTGCAGTACGTGATTCTT
GATCCCGAGCTTCGGGTTGGAAGTGGGTGGGAGAGTTCGAGGCCTTGCGCTTAAGGAGCCCCTTCGCCTC
GTGCTTGAGTTGAGGCCTGGCCTGGGCGCTGGGGCCGCCGCGTGCGAATCTGGTGGCACCTTCGCGCCTG
TCTCGCTGCTTTCGATAAGTCTCTAGCCATTTAAAATTTTTGATGACCTGCTGCGACGCTTTTTTTCTGG
CAAGATAGTCTTGTAAATGCGGGCCAAGATCTGCACACTGGTATTTCGGTTTTTGGGGCCGCGGGCGGCG
ACGGGGCCCGTGCGTCCCAGCGCACATGTTCGGCGAGGCGGGGCCTGCGAGCGCGGCCACCGAGAATCGG
ACGGGGGTAGTCTCAAGCTGGCCGGCCTGCTCTGGTGCCTGGCCTCGCGCCGCCGTGTATCGCCCCGCCC
TGGGCGGCAAGGCTGGCCCGGTCGGCACCAGTTGCGTGAGCGGAAAGATGGCCGCTTCCCGGCCCTGCTG
CAGGGAGCTCAAAATGGAGGACGCGGCGCTCGGGAGAGCGGGCGGGTGAGTCACCCACACAAAGGAAAAG
GGCCTTTCCGTCCTCAGCCGTCGCTTCATGTGACTCCACGGAGTACCGGGCGCCGTCCAGGCACCTCGAT
TAGTTCTCGAGCTTTTGGAGTACGTCGTCTTTAGGTTGGGGGGAGGGGTTTTATGCGATGGAGTTTCCCC
ACACTGAGTGGGTGGAGACTGAAGTTAGGCCAGCTTGGCACTTGATGTAATTCTCCTTGGAATTTGCCCT
TTTTGAGTTTGGATCTTGGTTCATTCTCAAGCCTCAGACAGTGGTTCAAAGTTTTTTTCTTCCATTTCAG
GTGTCGTGAGGTACCGGATCATGACGAGTGATGAGGTTCGCAAGAACCTGATGGACATGTTCAGGGATCG
CCAGGCGTTTTCTGAGCATACCTGGAAAATGCTTCTGTCCGTTTGCCGGTCGTGGGCGGCATGGTGCAAG
TTGAATAAATTTGCGGAATATTGCCTCAGTTTTGGCACCGAAATTTTAACCGTTGAGTACGGCCCATTGC
CCATTGGCAAAATTGTGAGTGAAGAAATTAATTGTTCTGTGTACAGTGTTGATCCAGAAGGGAGAGTTTA
CACCCAGGCGATCGCCCAATGGCATGACCGGGGAGAGCAGGAAGTATTGGAATATGAATTGGAAGATGGT
TCAGTAATCCGAGCTACCTCTGACCACCGCTTTTTAACCACCGATTATCAACTGTTGGCGATCGAAGAAA
TTTTTGCTAGGCAACTGGACTTGTTGACTTTAGAAAATATTAAGCAAACTGAAGAAGCTCTTGACAACCA
TCGTCTTCCCTTTCCATTACTTGACGCTGGGACAATTAAATAAGAATTCGATATCAAGCTTATCGATAAT
CAACCTCTGGATTACAAAATTTGTGAAAGATTGACTGGTATTCTTAACTATGTTGCTCCTTTTACGCTAT
GTGGATACGCTGCTTTAATGCCTTTGTATCATGCTATTGCTTCCCGTATGGCTTTCATTTTCTCCTCCTT
GTATAAATCCTGGTTGCTGTCTCTTTATGAGGAGTTGTGGCCCGTTGTCAGGCAACGTGGCGTGGTGTGC
ACTGTGTTTGCTGACGCAACCCCCACTGGTTGGGGCATTGCCACCACCTGTCAGCTCCTTTCCGGGACTT
TCGCTTTCCCCCTCCCTATTGCCACGGCGGAACTCATCGCCGCCTGCCTTGCCCGCTGCTGGACAGGGGC
TCGGCTGTTGGGCACTGACAATTCCGTGGTGTTGTCGGGGAAATCATCGTCCTTTCCTTGGCTGCTCGCC
TATGTTGCCACCTGGATTCTGCGCGGGACGTCCTTCTGCTACGTCCCTTCGGCCCTCAATCCAGCGGACC
TTCCTTCCCGCGGCCTGCTGCCGGCTCTGCGGCCTCTTCCGCGTCTTCGCCTTCGCCCTCAGACGAGTCG
GATCTCCCTTTGGGCCGCCTCCCCGCATCGATACCGAGCGCTGCTCGAGAGATCTACGGGTGGCATCCCT
GTGACCCCTCCCCAGTGCCTCTCCTGGCCCTGGAAGTTGCCACTCCAGTGCCCACCAGCCTTGTCCTAAT
AAAATTAAGTTGCATCATTTTGTCTGACTAGGTGTCCTTCTATAATATTATGGGGTGGAGGGGGGTGGTA
TGGAGCAAGGGGCAAGTTGGGAAGACAACCTGTAGGGCCTGCGGGGTCTATTGGGAACCAAGCTGGAGTG
CAGTGGCACAATCTTGGCTCACTGCAATCTCCGCCTCCTGGGTTCAAGCGATTCTCCTGCCTCAGCCTCC
CGAGTTGTTGGGATTCCAGGCATGCATGACCAGGCTCAGCTAATTTTTGTTTTTTTGGTAGAGACGGGGT
TTCACCATATTGGCCAGGCTGGTCTCCAACTCCTAATCTCAGGTGATCTACCCACCTTGGCCTCCCAAAT
TGCTGGGATTACAGGCGTGAACCACTGCTCCCTTCCCTGTCCTTCTGATTTTGTAGGTAACCACGTGCGG
ACCGAGCGGCCGCAGGAACCCCTAGTGATGGAGTTGGCCACTCCCTCTCTGCGCGCTCGCTCGCTCACTG
AGGCCGGGCGACCAAAGGTCGCCCGACGCCCGACCTTTGGTCGCCCGGCCTCAGTGAGCGAGCGAGCGCG
CAGCTGCCTGCAGGGGCGCCTGATGCGGTATTTTCTCCTTACGCATCTGTGCGGTATTTCACACCGCATA
[95 nt withheld, positions 3291-3385]
T
[46 nt withheld, positions 3387-3432]
C
[141 nt withheld, positions 3434-3574]
CCTTTGACGTTGGAGTCCACGTTCTTT
[37 nt withheld, positions 3602-3638]
ACTCTATCTCGGGCTATTCTTTTGATTTATAAGGGATTTTGCCGATTTCGGTCTATTGGTTAAAAAATGA
GCTGATTTAACAAAAATTTAACGCGAATTTTAACAAAATATTAACGTTTACAATTTTATGGTGCACTCTC
AGTACAATCTGCTCTGATGCCGCATAGTTAAGCCAGCCCCGACACCCGCCAACACCCGCTGACGCGCCCT
GACGGGCTTGTCTGCTCCCGGCATCCGCTTACAGACAAGCTGTGACCGTCTCCGGGAGCTGCATGTGTCA
GAGGTTTTCACCGTCATCACCGAAACGCGCGAGACGAAAGGGCCTCGTGATACGCCTATTTTTATAGGTT
AATGTCATGATAATAATGGTTTCTTAGACGTCAGGTGGCACTTTTCGGGGAAATGTGCGCGGAACCCCTA
TTTGTTTATTTTTCTAAATACATTCAAATATGTATCCGCTCATGAGACAATAACCCTGATAAATGCTTCA
ATAATATTGAAAAAGGAAGAGTATGAGTATTCAACATTTCCGTGTCGCCCTTATTCCCTTTTTTGCGGCA
TTTTGCCTTCCTGTTTTTGCTCACCCAGAAACGCTGGTGAAAGTAAAAGATGCTGAAGATCAGTTGGGTG
CACGAGTGGGTTACATCGAACTGGATCTCAACAGCGGTAAGATCCTTGAGAGTTTTCGCCCCGAAGAACG
TTTTCCAATGATGAGCACTTTTAAAGTTCTGCTATGTGGCGCGGTATTATCCCGTATTGACGCCGGGCAA
GAGCAACTCGGTCGCCGCATACACTATTCTCAGAATGACTTGGTTGAGTACTCACCAGTCACAGAAAAGC
ATCTTACGGATGGCATGACAGTAAGAGAATTATGCAGTGCTGCCATAACCATGAGTGATAACACTGCGGC
CAACTTACTTCTGACAACGATCGGAGGACCGAAGGAGCTAACCGCTTTTTTGCACAACATGGGGGATCAT
GTAACTCGCCTTGATCGTTGGGAACCGGAGCTGAATGAAGCCATACCAAACGACGAGCGTGACACCACGA
TGCCTGTAGCAATGGCAACAACGTTGCGCAAACTATTAACTGGCGAACTACTTACTCTAGCTTCCCGGCA
ACAATTAATAGACTGGATGGAGGCGGATAAAGTTGCAGGACCACTTCTGCGCTCGGCCCTTCCGGCTGGC
TGGTTTATTGCTGATAAATCTGGAGCCGGTGAGCGTGGGTCTCGCGGTATCATTGCAGCACTGGGGCCAG
ATGGTAAGCCCTCCCGTATCGTAGTTATCTACACGACGGGGAGTCAGGCAACTATGGATGAACGAAATAG
ACAGATCGCTGAGATAGGTGCCTCACTGATTAAGCATTGGTAACTGTCAGACCAAGTTTACTCATATATA
CTTTAGATTGATTTAAAACTTCATTTTTAATTTAAAAGGATCTAGGTGAAGATCCTTTTTGATAATCTCA
TGACCAAAATCCCTTAACGTGAGTTTTCGTTCCACTGAGCGTCAGACCCCGTAGAAAAGATCAAAGGATC
TTCTTGAGATCCTTTTTTTCTGCGCGTAATCTGCTGCTTGCAAACAAAAAAACCACCGCTACCAGCGGTG
GTTTGTTTGCCGGATCAAGAGCTACCAACTCTTTTTCCGAAGGTAACTGGCTTCAGCAGAGCGCAGATAC
CAAATACTGTTCTTCTAGTGTAGCCGTAGTTAGGCCACCACTTCAAGAACTCTGTAGCACCGCCTACATA
CCTCGCTCTGCTAATCCTGTTACCAGTGGCTGCTGCCAGTGGCGATAAGTCGTGTCTTACCGGGTTGGAC
TCAAGACGATAGTTACCGGATAAGGCGCAGCGGTCGGGCTGAACGGGGGGTTCGTGCACACAGCCCAGCT
TGGAGCGAACGACCTACACCGAACTGAGATACCTACAGCGTGAGCTATGAGAAAGCGCCACGCTTCCCGA
AGGGAGAAAGGCGGACAGGTATCCGGTAAGCGGCAGGGTCGGAACAGGAGAGCGCACGAGGGAGCTTCCA
GGGGGAAACGCCTGGTATCTTTATAGTCCTGTCGGGTTTCGCCACCTCTGACTTGAGCGTCGATTTTTGT
GATGCTCGTCAGGGGGGCGGAGCCTATGGAAAAACGCCAGCAACGCGGCCTTTTTACGGTTCCTGGCCTT
TTGCTGGCCTTTTGCTCACATGT
Features (pLannotate 1.2.2; 17 found; start..end, strand, type, name):
     12..39      +  repeat_region  AAV2 ITR (fragment): inverted terminal repeat of adeno-associated virus serotype 2 inverted
     68..95      +  repeat_region  AAV2 ITR (fragment): inverted terminal repeat of adeno-associated virus serotype 2 inverted
    158..224     +  CDS            small t antigen (fragment): SV40 (simian virus 40) small t antigen
    231..1409    +  promoter       EF-1α promoter: strong constitutive promoter for human elongation factor EF-1α
   1424..1548    +  CDS            Cre (fragment): site-specific recombinase Cre is a site-specific recombinase from bacteriophage P1. Recombination occurs at loxP sequences.
   1547..1930    +  CDS            dnaE-N (fragment): DPO3A_SYNY3 - Experimental evidence at protein level: Swiss-Prot protein existence level 1. DNA polymerase III is a complex, multichain enzyme responsible for most of the replicative synthesis in bacteria. This DNA polymerase also exhibits 3' to 5' exonuclease activity. The alpha chain is the DNA polymerase (By similarity). From Synechocystis sp. (strain PCC 6803 / Kazusa).
   1934..1958    +  misc_feature   MCS (fragment): pBluescript multiple cloning site
   1958..2546    +  misc_feature   WPRE: woodchuck hepatitis virus posttranscriptional regulatory element
   2578..3054    +  polyA_signal   hGH poly(A) signal: human growth hormone polyadenylation signal
   3094..3234    +  repeat_region  AAV2 ITR: inverted terminal repeat of adeno-associated virus serotype 2 inverted
   3239..3290    -  misc_feature   bom (fragment): basis of mobility region from pBR322
   3309..3764    +  rep_origin     f1 ori (sequence partly withheld): f1 bacteriophage origin of replication; arrow indicates direction of (+) strand synthesis
   3765..3814    -  misc_feature   bom (fragment): basis of mobility region from pBR322
   3916..3951    -  CDS            rop (fragment): Rop protein, which maintains plasmids at low copy number; rop
   4046..4150    +  promoter       AmpR promoter: bla
   4151..5011    +  CDS            AmpR: β-lactamase; bla; confers resistance to ampicillin, carbenicillin, and related antibiotics
   5182..5770    +  rep_origin     ori: high-copy-number ColE1/pMB1/pBR322/pUC origin of replication
