>Addgene plasmid #187614 | AAV-Ef1a-CreN-InteinN Sequencing Result | analyzer sequence | sequence record 449287
CCTGCAGGCAGCTGCGCGCTCGCTCGCTCACTGAGGCCGCCCGGGCGTCGGGCGACCTTTGGTCGCCCGG
CCTCAGTGAGCGAGCGAGCGCGCAGAGAGGGAGTGGCCAACTCCATCACTAGGGGTTCCTGCGGCCGCAC
GCGTAAGCTTTGCAAAGATGGATAAAGTTTTAAACAGAGAGGAATCTTTGCAGCTAATGGACCTTCTAGG
TCTTGAAAGGAGTGGGAATTGGCTCCGGTGCCCGTCAGTGGGCAGAGCGCACATCGCCCACAGTCCCCGA
GAAGTTGGGGGGAGGGGTCGGCAATTGAACCGGTGCCTAGAGAAGGTGGCGCGGGGTAAACTGGGAAAGT
GATGTCGTGTACTGGCTCCGCCTTTTTCCCGAGGGTGGGGGAGAACCGTATATAAGTGCAGTAGTCGCCG
TGAACGTTCTTTTTCGCAACGGGTTTGCCGCCAGAACACAGGTAAGTGCCGTGTGTGGTTCCCGCGGGCC
TGGCCTCTTTACGGGTTATGGCCCTTGCGTGCCTTGAATTACTTCCACCTGGCTGCAGTACGTGATTCTT
GATCCCGAGCTTCGGGTTGGAAGTGGGTGGGAGAGTTCGAGGCCTTGCGCTTAAGGAGCCCCTTCGCCTC
GTGCTTGAGTTGAGGCCTGGCCTGGGCGCTGGGGCCGCCGCGTGCGAATCTGGTGGCACCTTCGCGCCTG
TCTCGCTGCTTTCGATAAGTCTCTAGCCATTTAAAATTTTTGATGACCTGCTGCGACGCTTTTTTTCTGG
CAAGATAGTCTTGTAAATGCGGGCCAAGATCTGCACACTGGTATTTCGGTTTTTGGGGCCGCGGGCGGCG
ACGGGGCCCGTGCGTCCCAGCGCACATGTTCGGCGAGGCGGGGCCTGCGAGCGCGGCCACCGAGAATCGG
ACGGGGGTAGTCTCAAGCTGGCCGGCCTGCTCTGGTGCCTGGCCTCGCGCCGCCGTGTATCGCCCCGCCC
TGGGCGGCAAGGCTGGCCCGGTCGGCACCAGTTGCGTGAGCGGAAAGATGGCCGCTTCCCGGCCCTGCTG
CAGGGAGCTCAAAATGGAGGACGCGGCGCTCGGGAGAGCGGGCGGGTGAGTCACCCACACAAAGGAAAAG
GGCCTTTCCGTCCTCAGCCGTCGCTTCATGTGACTCCACGGAGTACCGGGCGCCGTCCAGGCACCTCGAT
TAGTTCTCGAGCTTTTGGAGTACGTCGTCTTTAGGTTGGGGGGAGGGGTTTTATGCGATGGAGTTTCCCC
ACACTGAGTGGGTGGAGACTGAAGTTAGGCCAGCTTGGCACTTGATGTAATTCTCCTTGGAATTTGCCCT
TTTTGAGTTTGGATCTTGGTTCATTCTCAAGCCTCAGACAGTGGTTCAAAGTTTTTTTCTTCCATTTCAG
GTGTCGTGAGGTACCGGATCATGACGAGTGATGAGGTTCGCAAGAACCTGATGGACATGTTCAGGGATCG
CCAGGCGTTTTCTGAGCATACCTGGAAAATGCTTCTGTCCGTTTGCCGGTCGTGGGCGGCATGGTGCAAG
TTGAATAAATTTGCGGAATATTGCCTCAGTTTTGGCACCGAAATTTTAACCGTTGAGTACGGCCCATTGC
CCATTGGCAAAATTGTGAGTGAAGAAATTAATTGTTCTGTGTACAGTGTTGATCCAGAAGGGAGAGTTTA
CACCCAGGCGATCGCCCAATGGCATGACCGGGGAGAGCAGGAAGTATTGGAATATGAATTGGAAGATGGT
TCAGTAATCCGAGCTACCTCTGACCACCGCTTTTTAACCACCGATTATCAACTGTTGGCGATCGAAGAAA
TTTTTGCTAGGCAACTGGACTTGTTGACTTTAGAAAATATTAAGCAAACTGAAGAAGCTCTTGACAACCA
TCGTCTTCCCTTTCCATTACTTGACGCTGGGACAATTAAATAAGAATTCGATATCAAGCTTATCGATAAT
CAACCTCTGGATTACAAAATTTGTGAAAGATTGACTGGTATTCTTAACTATGTTGCTCCTTTTACGCTAT
GTGGATACGCTGCTTTAATGCCTTTGTATCATGCTATTGCTTCCCGTATGGCTTTCATTTTCTCCTCCTT
GTATAAATCCTGGTTGCTGTCTCTTTATGAGGAGTTGTGGCCCGTTGTCAGGCAACGTGGCGTGGTGTGC
ACTGTGTTTGCTGACGCAACCCCCACTGGTTGGGGCATTGCCACCACCTGTCAGCTCCTTTCCGGGACTT
TCGCTTTCCCCCTCCCTATTGCCACGGCGGAACTCATCGCCGCCTGCCTTGCCCGCTGCTGGACAGGGGC
TCGGCTGTTGGGCACTGACAATTCCGTGGTGTTGTCGGGGAAATCATCGTCCTTTCCTTGGCTGCTCGCC
TATGTTGCCACCTGGATTCTGCGCGGGACGTCCTTCTGCTACGTCCCTTCGGCCCTCAATCCAGCGGACC
TTCCTTCCCGCGGCCTGCTGCCGGCTCTGCGGCCTCTTCCGCGTCTTCGCCTTCGCCCTCAGACGAGTCG
GATCTCCCTTTGGGCCGCCTCCCCGCATCGATACCGAGCGCTGCTCGAGAGATCTACGGGTGGCATCCCT
GTGACCCCTCCCCAGTGCCTCTCCTGGCCCTGGAAGTTGCCACTCCAGTGCCCACCAGCCTTGTCCTAAT
AAAATTAAGTTGCATCATTTTGTCTGACTAGGTGTCCTTCTATAATATTATGGGGTGGAGGGGGGTGGTA
TGGAGCAAGGGGCAAGTTGGGAAGACAACCTGTAGGGCCTGCGGGGTCTATTGGGAACCAAGCTGGAGTG
CAGTGGCACAATCTTGGCTCACTGCAATCTCCGCCTCCTGGGTTCAAGCGATTCTCCTGCCTCAGCCTCC
CGAGTTGTTGGGATTCCAGGCATGCATGACCAGGCTCAGCTAATTTTTGTTTTTTTGGTAGAGACGGGGT
TTCACCATATTGGCCAGGCTGGTCTCCAACTCCTAATCTCAGGTGATCTACCCACCTTGGCCTCCCAAAT
TGCTGGGATTACAGGCGTGAACCACTGCTCCCTTCCCTGTCCTTCTGATTTTGTAGGTAACCACGTGCGG
ACCGAGCGGCCGCAGGAACCCCTAGTGATGGAGTTGGCCACTCCCTCTCTGCGCGCTCGCTCGCTCACTG
AGGCCGGGCGACCAAAGGTCGCCCGACGCCCGGGCTTTGCCCGGGCGTCGGGCGACCTTTGGTCGCCCGG
CCTCAGTGAGCGAGCGAGCGCGCAGCTGCCTGCAGGGGCGCCTGATGCGGTATTTTCTCCTTACGCATCT
GTGCGGTATTTCACACCGCATA
[95 nt withheld, positions 3313-3407]
T
[46 nt withheld, positions 3409-3454]
C
[141 nt withheld, positions 3456-3596]
CCTTTGACGTTGGAGTCCACGTTCTTT
[37 nt withheld, positions 3624-3660]
ACTCTATCTCGGGCTATTCTTTTGATTTATAAGGGATTTTGCCGATTTCGGTCTATTGGTTAAAAAATGA
GCTGATTTAACAAAAATTTAACGCGAATTTTAACAAAATATTAACGTTTACAATTTTATGGTGCACTCTC
AGTACAATCTGCTCTGATGCCGCATAGTTAAGCCAGCCCCGACACCCGCCAACACCCGCTGACGCGCCCT
GACGGGCTTGTCTGCTCCCGGCATCCGCTTACAGACAAGCTGTGACCGTCTCCGGGAGCTGCATGTGTCA
GAGGTTTTCACCGTCATCACCGAAACGCGCGAGACGAAAGGGCCTCGTGATACGCCTATTTTTATAGGTT
AATGTCATGATAATAATGGTTTCTTAGACGTCAGGTGGCACTTTTCGGGGAAATGTGCGCGGAACCCCTA
TTTGTTTATTTTTCTAAATACATTCAAATATGTATCCGCTCATGAGACAATAACCCTGATAAATGCTTCA
ATAATATTGAAAAAGGAAGAGTATGAGTATTCAACATTTCCGTGTCGCCCTTATTCCCTTTTTTGCGGCA
TTTTGCCTTCCTGTTTTTGCTCACCCAGAAACGCTGGTGAAAGTAAAAGATGCTGAAGATCAGTTGGGTG
CACGAGTGGGTTACATCGAACTGGATCTCAACAGCGGTAAGATCCTTGAGAGTTTTCGCCCCGAAGAACG
TTTTCCAATGATGAGCACTTTTAAAGTTCTGCTATGTGGCGCGGTATTATCCCGTATTGACGCCGGGCAA
GAGCAACTCGGTCGCCGCATACACTATTCTCAGAATGACTTGGTTGAGTACTCACCAGTCACAGAAAAGC
ATCTTACGGATGGCATGACAGTAAGAGAATTATGCAGTGCTGCCATAACCATGAGTGATAACACTGCGGC
CAACTTACTTCTGACAACGATCGGAGGACCGAAGGAGCTAACCGCTTTTTTGCACAACATGGGGGATCAT
GTAACTCGCCTTGATCGTTGGGAACCGGAGCTGAATGAAGCCATACCAAACGACGAGCGTGACACCACGA
TGCCTGTAGCAATGGCAACAACGTTGCGCAAACTATTAACTGGCGAACTACTTACTCTAGCTTCCCGGCA
ACAATTAATAGACTGGATGGAGGCGGATAAAGTTGCAGGACCACTTCTGCGCTCGGCCCTTCCGGCTGGC
TGGTTTATTGCTGATAAATCTGGAGCCGGTGAGCGTGGGTCTCGCGGTATCATTGCAGCACTGGGGCCAG
ATGGTAAGCCCTCCCGTATCGTAGTTATCTACACGACGGGGAGTCAGGCAACTATGGATGAACGAAATAG
ACAGATCGCTGAGATAGGTGCCTCACTGATTAAGCATTGGTAACTGTCAGACCAAGTTTACTCATATATA
CTTTAGATTGATTTAAAACTTCATTTTTAATTTAAAAGGATCTAGGTGAAGATCCTTTTTGATAATCTCA
TGACCAAAATCCCTTAACGTGAGTTTTCGTTCCACTGAGCGTCAGACCCCGTAGAAAAGATCAAAGGATC
TTCTTGAGATCCTTTTTTTCTGCGCGTAATCTGCTGCTTGCAAACAAAAAAACCACCGCTACCAGCGGTG
GTTTGTTTGCCGGATCAAGAGCTACCAACTCTTTTTCCGAAGGTAACTGGCTTCAGCAGAGCGCAGATAC
CAAATACTGTTCTTCTAGTGTAGCCGTAGTTAGGCCACCACTTCAAGAACTCTGTAGCACCGCCTACATA
CCTCGCTCTGCTAATCCTGTTACCAGTGGCTGCTGCCAGTGGCGATAAGTCGTGTCTTACCGGGTTGGAC
TCAAGACGATAGTTACCGGATAAGGCGCAGCGGTCGGGCTGAACGGGGGGTTCGTGCACACAGCCCAGCT
TGGAGCGAACGACCTACACCGAACTGAGATACCTACAGCGTGAGCTATGAGAAAGCGCCACGCTTCCCGA
AGGGAGAAAGGCGGACAGGTATCCGGTAAGCGGCAGGGTCGGAACAGGAGAGCGCACGAGGGAGCTTCCA
GGGGGAAACGCCTGGTATCTTTATAGTCCTGTCGGGTTTCGCCACCTCTGACTTGAGCGTCGATTTTTGT
GATGCTCGTCAGGGGGGCGGAGCCTATGGAAAAACGCCAGCAACGCGGCCTTTTTACGGTTCCTGGCCTT
TTGCTGGCCTTTTGCTCACATGT
Features (pLannotate 1.2.2; 17 found; start..end, strand, type, name):
     12..39      +  repeat_region  AAV2 ITR (fragment): inverted terminal repeat of adeno-associated virus serotype 2 inverted
     68..95      +  repeat_region  AAV2 ITR (fragment): inverted terminal repeat of adeno-associated virus serotype 2 inverted
    158..224     +  CDS            small t antigen (fragment): SV40 (simian virus 40) small t antigen
    231..1409    +  promoter       EF-1α promoter: strong constitutive promoter for human elongation factor EF-1α
   1424..1548    +  CDS            Cre (fragment): site-specific recombinase Cre is a site-specific recombinase from bacteriophage P1. Recombination occurs at loxP sequences.
   1547..1930    +  CDS            dnaE-N (fragment): DPO3A_SYNY3 - Experimental evidence at protein level: Swiss-Prot protein existence level 1. DNA polymerase III is a complex, multichain enzyme responsible for most of the replicative synthesis in bacteria. This DNA polymerase also exhibits 3' to 5' exonuclease activity. The alpha chain is the DNA polymerase (By similarity). From Synechocystis sp. (strain PCC 6803 / Kazusa).
   1934..1958    +  misc_feature   MCS (fragment): pBluescript multiple cloning site
   1958..2546    +  misc_feature   WPRE: woodchuck hepatitis virus posttranscriptional regulatory element
   2578..3054    +  polyA_signal   hGH poly(A) signal: human growth hormone polyadenylation signal
   3094..3197    +  repeat_region  AAV2 ITR (fragment): inverted terminal repeat of adeno-associated virus serotype 2 inverted
   3261..3312    -  misc_feature   bom (fragment): basis of mobility region from pBR322
   3331..3786    +  rep_origin     f1 ori (sequence partly withheld): f1 bacteriophage origin of replication; arrow indicates direction of (+) strand synthesis
   3787..3836    -  misc_feature   bom (fragment): basis of mobility region from pBR322
   3938..3973    -  CDS            rop (fragment): Rop protein, which maintains plasmids at low copy number; rop
   4068..4172    +  promoter       AmpR promoter: bla
   4173..5033    +  CDS            AmpR: β-lactamase; bla; confers resistance to ampicillin, carbenicillin, and related antibiotics
   5204..5792    +  rep_origin     ori: high-copy-number ColE1/pMB1/pBR322/pUC origin of replication
