[The description below was written by a language model from this plasmid's Addgene catalogue record and pLannotate feature annotations shown in this document.]
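Description:
AAV-Ef1a-CreN-InteinN is an adeno-associated virus transfer plasmid built on a pAAV backbone (about 5.8 kb) for mammalian expression of one half of a split Cre recombinase. It is propagated in bacteria as a high-copy plasmid through a ColE1/pUC-type origin with ampicillin selection (β-lactamase under its own promoter), and it also carries an f1/M13 phage origin. The expression cassette lies between AAV2 inverted terminal repeats, which allow it to be packaged into recombinant AAV particles. One of the two annotated sequence records shows the left ITR as a complete element, whereas the long-read record, which is ten nucleotides shorter, detects only short fragments of it. This may reflect the difficulty of sequencing ITRs or a partial deletion, and the record does not resolve which.

Within the ITRs, the human EF-1α promoter, including its intron, drives constitutive expression of a roughly 0.5 kb fusion. The fusion consists of a short N-terminal fragment of bacteriophage P1 Cre joined directly to the N-terminal portion of the Synechocystis DnaE split intein. A WPRE follows to enhance transcript stability and expression, and the human growth hormone polyadenylation signal terminates the message. The CreN fragment should not be active on its own. When a complementary C-terminal intein–Cre partner is present in the same cell, the intein halves associate and trans-splice, which rejoins the Cre fragments into a functional recombinase able to act on loxP sites. That partner is carried on a separate construct not described in this record. The arrangement supports intersectional strategies in which recombination occurs only in cells receiving both vectors, and the associated publication concerns neural circuit analysis in a Shank3 mutant context.
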