Addgene plasmid #187614: AAV-Ef1a-CreN-InteinN
Purpose: AAV vector that encodes N-terminal portion of split-Intein-mediated split-Cre
Depositing lab: Il Hwan Kim. Depositing organization: The University of Tennessee Health Science Center in Memphis. Publication: Neural circuit pathology driven by Shank3 mutation disrupts social behaviors. Kim S, Kim YE, Song I, Ujihara Y, Kim N, Jiang YH, Yin HH, Lee TH, Kim IH. Cell Rep. 2022 Jun 7;39(10):110906. doi: 10.1016/j.celrep.2022.110906. PubMed 35675770.
Backbone
  Vector backbone: pAAV
  Total vector size (bp): 5841
  Vector type: Mammalian Expression, AAV
Growth in bacteria
  Bacterial resistance: Ampicillin, 100 μg/mL
  Growth temperature: 37°C
  Growth strain: NEB Stable
  Copy number: High Copy
Gene/Insert
  Gene/Insert name: CreN-InteinN
  Species: bacteriophage P1
  Insert size (bp): 514
Terms and licenses: Academic/Nonprofit Terms; Industry Terms: Not Available to Industry
How to cite: AAV-Ef1a-CreN-InteinN was a gift from Il Hwan Kim (Addgene plasmid # 187614 ; http://n2t.net/addgene:187614 ; RRID:Addgene_187614)
